>Addgene plasmid #234983 | pLVX-TetOne-Puro-UCP1-Flag | addgene full sequence | sequence record 466506 | Addgene NGS Result
TTGAGATCCTTTTTTTCTGCGCGTAATCTGCTGCTTGCAAACAAAAAAACCACCGCTACCAGCGGTGGTT
TGTTTGCCGGATCAAGAGCTACCAACTCTTTTTCCGAAGGTAACTGGCTTCAGCAGAGCGCAGATACCAA
ATACTGTTCTTCTAGTGTAGCCGTAGTTAGGCCACCACTTCAAGAACTCTGTAGCACCGCCTACATACCT
CGCTCTGCTAATCCTGTTACCAGTGGCTGCTGCCAGTGGCGATAAGTCGTGTCTTACCGGGTTGGACTCA
AGACGATAGTTACCGGATAAGGCGCAGCGGTCGGGCTGAACGGGGGGTTCGTGCACACAGCCCAGCTTGG
AGCGAACGACCTACACCGAACTGAGATACCTACAGCGTGAGCTATGAGAAAGCGCCACGCTTCCCGAAGG
GAGAAAGGCGGACAGGTATCCGGTAAGCGGCAGGGTCGGAACAGGAGAGCGCACGAGGGAGCTTCCAGGG
GGAAACGCCTGGTATCTTTATAGTCCTGTCGGGTTTCGCCACCTCTGACTTGAGCGTCGATTTTTGTGAT
GCTCGTCAGGGGGGCGGAGCCTATGGAAAAACGCCAGCAACGCGGCCTTTTTACGGTTCCTGGCCTTTTG
CTGGCCTTTTGCTCACATGTTCTTTCCTGCGTTATCCCCTGATTCTGTGGATAACCGTATTACCGCCTTT
GAGTGAGCTGATACCGCTCGCCGCAGCCGAACGACCGAGCGCAGCGAGTCAGTGAGCGAGGAAGCGGAAG
AGCGCCCAATACGCAAACCGCCTCTCCCCGCGCGTTGGCCGATTCATTAATGCAGCTGGCACGACAGGTT
TCCCGACTGGAAAGCGGGCAGTGAGCGCAACGCAATTAATGTGAGTTAGCTCACTCATTAGGCACCCCAG
GCTTTACACTTTATGCTTCCGGCTCGTATGTTGTGTGGAATTGTGAGCGGATAACAATTTCACACAGGAA
ACAGCTATGACCATGATTACGCCAAGCTCTAGCTAGAGGTCGACGGTAAACGCTAGCAATGTCAAGGCCT
CTCACTCTCTGATATTCATTTCTTTGCAAGTTATAAATACTGAATAATAAGATGACATGAACTACTACTG
CTAGAGATTTTCCACACTGACTAAAAGGGTCTGAGGGATCTCTAGTTACCAGAGTCACACAACAGACGGG
CACACACTACTTGAAGCACTCAAGGCAAGCTTTATTGAGGCTTAAGCAGTGGGTTCCCTAGTTAGCCAGA
GAGCTCCCAGGCTCAGATCTGGTCTAACCAGAGAGACCCAGTACAGGCAAAAAGCAGCTGCTTATATGCA
GGATCTGAGGGCTCGCCACTCCCCAGTCCCGCCCAGGCCACGCCTCCCTGGAAAGTCCCCAGCGGAAAGT
CCCTTGTAGCAAGCTCGATATCAGCAGTTCTTGAAGTACTCCGGATGCAGCTCTCGGGCCACGTGATGAA
ATGCTAGGCGGCTGTCAAACCTCCACTCTAACACTTCTCTCTCCGGGTCATCCATCCCATGCAGGCTCAC
AGGGTGTAACAAGCTGGTGTTCTCTCCTTTATTGGCCTCTTCTACCTTATCTGGCTCAACTGGTACTAGC
TTGTAGCACCATCCAAAGGTCAGTGGATATCTGACCCCTGGCCCTGGTGTGTAGTTCTGCTAATCAGGGA
AGTAGCCTTGTGTGTGGTAGATCCACAGATCAAGGATATCTTGTCTTCGTTGGGAGTGAATTAGCCCTTC
CAGTCCCCTCTTTTCTTTTAAAAAGTGGCTAAGATCTACAGCTGCCTTGTAAGTCATTGGTCTTAAAGGT
ACCTGAGGTGTGACTGGAAAACCCACCTCCTCCTCCTCTTGTGCTTCTAGCCAGGCACAATCAGCATTGG
TAGCTGCTGTATTGCTACTTGTGATTGCTCCATGTTTTTCTAGGTCTCGACTGCAGAATTAATTCCAGGC
GGGGAGGCGGCCCAAAGGGAGATCCGACTCGTCTGAGGGCGAAGGCGAAGACGCGGAAGAGGCCGCAGAG
CCGGCAGCAGGCCGCGGGAAGGAAGGTCCGCTGGATTGAGGGCCGAAGGGACGTAGCAGAAGGACGTCCC
GCGCAGAATCCAGGTGGCAACACAGGCGAGCAGCCATGGAAAGGACGTCAGCTTCCCCGACAACACCACG
GAATTGTCAGTGCCCAACAGCCGAGCCCCTGTCCAGCAGCGGGCAAGGCAGGCGGCGATGAGTTCCGCCG
TGGCAATAGGGAGGGGGAAAGCGAAAGTCCCGGAAAGGAGCTGACAGGTGGTGGCAATGCCCCAACCAGT
GGGGGTTGCGTCAGCAAACACAGTGCACACCACGCCACGTTGCCTGACAACGGGCCACAACTCCTCATAA
AGAGACAGCAACCAGGATTTATACAAGGAGGAGAAAATGAAAGCCATACGGGAAGCAATAGCATGATACA
AAGGCATTAAAGCAGCGTATCCACATAGCGTAAAAGGAGCAACATAGTTAAGAATACCAGTCAATCTTTC
ACAAATTTTGTAATCCAGAGGTTGATTGTTCCAGACGCGTTCAGGCACCGGGCTTGCGGGTCATGCACCA
GGTGCGCGGTCCTTCGGGCACCTCGACGTCGGCGGTGACGGTGAAGCCGAGCCGCTCGTAGAAGGGGAGG
TTGCGGGGCGCGGAGGTCTCCAGGAAGGCGGGCACCCCGGCGCGCTCGGCCGCCTCCACTCCGGGGAGCA
CGACGGCGCTGCCCAGACCCTTGCCCTGGTGGTCGGGCGAGACGCCGACGGTGGCCAGGAACCACGCGGG
CTCCTTGGGCCGGTGCGGCGCCAGGAGGCCTTCCATCTGTTGCTGCGCGGCCAGCCGGGAACCGCTCAAC
TCGGCCATGCGCGGGCCGATCTCGGCGAACACCGCCCCCGCTTCGACGCTCTCCGGCGTGGTCCAGACCG
CCACCGCGGCGCCGTCGTCCGCGACCCACACCTTGCCGATGTCGAGCCCGACGCGCGTGAGGAAGAGTTC
TTGCAGCTCGGTGACCCGCTCGATGTGGCGGTCCGGGTCGACGGTGTGGCGCGTGGCGGGGTAGTCGGCG
AACGCGGCGGCGAGGGTGCGTACGGCCCGGGGGACGTCGTCGCGGGTGGCGAGGCGCACCGTGGGCTTGT
ACTCGGTCATGGTCGCGTTTTGCAAAAGCCTAGGCCTCCAAAAAAGCCTCCTCACTACTTCTGGAATAGC
TCAGAGGCCGAGGCGGCCTCGGCCTCTGCATAAATAAAAAAAATTAGTCAGCCATGGGGCGGAGAATGGG
CGGAACTGGGCGGAGTTAGGGGCGGGATGGGCGGAGTTAGGGGCGGGACTATGGTTGCTGACTAATTGAG
ATGCATGCTTTGCATACTTCTGCCTGCTGGGGAGCCTGGGGACTTTCCACACCTGGTTGCTGACTAATTG
AGATGCATGCTTTGCATACTTCTGCCTGCTGGGGAGCCTGGGGACTTTCCACACCCTAACTGACACACAT
TCGCGCGTTTACCCGGGGAGCATGTCAAGGTCAAAATCGTCAAGAGCGTCAGCAGGCAGCATATCAAGGT
CAAAGTCGTCAAGGGCATCGGCTGGGAGCATGTCTAAGTCAAAATCGTCAAGGGCGTCGGTCGGCCCGCC
GCTTTCGCACTTTAGCTGTTTCTCCAGGCCACATATGATTAGTTCCAGGCCGAAAAGGAAGGCAGGTTCG
GCTCCCTGCCGGTCGAACAGCTCAATTGCTTGTTTCAGAAGTGGGGGCATAGAATCGGTGGTAGGTGTCT
CTCTTTCCTCTTTTGCTACTTGATGCTCCTGTTCCTCCAATACGCAGCCCAGTGTAAAGTGGCCCACGGC
GGACAGAGCGTACAGTGCGTTCTCCAGGGAGAAGCCTTGCTGACACAGGAACGCGAGCTGATTTTCCAGG
GTTTCGTACTGTTTCTCTGTTGGGCGGGTGCCGAGATGCACTTTAGCCCCGTCGCGATGTGAGAGGAGAG
CACAGCGGTATGACTTGGCGTTGTTCCGCAGAAAGTCTTGCCATGACTCGCCTTCCAGGGGGCAGGAGTG
GGTATGATGCCTGTCCAGCATCTCGATTGGCAGGGCATCGAGCAGGGCCCGCTTGTTCTTCACGTGCCAG
TACAGGGTAGGCTGCTCAACTCCCAGCTTTTGAGCGAGTTTCCTTGTCGTCAGGCCTTCGATACCGACTC
CATTGAGTAATTCCAGAGCAGAGTTTATGACTTTGCTCTTGTCCAGTCTAGACATGGTAATTCGATGATC
CCCCTGGGGAGAGAGGTCGGTGATTCGGTCAACGAGGGAGCCGACTGCCGACGTGCGCTCCGGAGGCTTG
CAGAATGCGGAACACCGCGCGGGCAGGAACAGGGCCCACACTACCGCCCCACACCCCGCCTCCCGCACCG
CCCCTTCCCGGCCGCTGCTCTCGGCGCGCCCTGCTGAGCAGCCGCTATTGGCCACAGCCCATCGCGGTCG
GCGCGCTGCCATTGCTCCCTGGCGCTGTCCGTCTGCGAGGGTACTAGTGAGACGTGCGGCTTCCGTTTGT
CACGTCCGGCACGCCGCGAACCGCAAGGAACCTTCCCGACTTAGGGGCGGAGCAGGAAGCGTCGCCGGGG
GGCCCACAAGGGTAGCGGCGAAGATCCGGGTGACGCTGCGAACGGACGTGAAGAATGTGCGAGACCCAGG
GTCGGCGCCGCTGCGTTTCCCGGAACCACGCCCAGAGCAGCCGCGTCCCTGCGCAAACCCAGGGCTGCCT
TGGAAAAGGCGCAACCCCAACCCCGTGGAATTATCACCTCGAGTTTACTCCCTATCAGTGATAGAGAACG
TATGAAGAGTTTACTCCCTATCAGTGATAGAGAACGTATGCAGACTTTACTCCCTATCAGTGATAGAGAA
CGTATAAGGAGTTTACTCCCTATCAGTGATAGAGAACGTATGACCAGTTTACTCCCTATCAGTGATAGAG
AACGTATCTACAGTTTACTCCCTATCAGTGATAGAGAACGTATATCCAGTTTACTCCCTATCAGTGATAG
AGAACGTATAAGCTTTGCTTATGTAAACCAGGGCGCCTATAAAAGAGTGCTGATTTTTTGAGTAAACTTC
AATTCCACAACACTTTTGTCTTATACCAACTTTCCGTACCACTTCCTACCCTCGTAAAGAATTCGCCACC
ATGGGGATGGTGAACCCGACAACTTCCGAAGTGCAACCCACCATGGGGGTCAAGATCTTCTCAGCCGGAG
TTTCAGCTTGCCTGGCAGATATCATCACCTTCCCGCTGGACACTGCCAAAGTCCGCCTTCAGATCCAAGG
TGAAGGCCAGGCTTCCAGTACCATTAGGTATAAAGGTGTCCTAGGGACCATCACCACCCTGGCAAAAACA
GAAGGATTGCCGAAACTGTACAGCGGTCTGCCTGCGGGCATTCAGAGGCAAATCAGCTTTGCCTCACTCA
GGATTGGCCTCTACGACTCAGTCCAAGAGTACTTCTCTTCAGGGAGAGAAACACCTGCCTCTCTCGGAAA
CAAGATCTCAGCCGGCTTAATGACTGGAGGTGTGGCAGTGTTCATTGGGCAGCCTACAGAGGTCGTGAAG
GTCAGAATGCAAGCCCAGAGCCATCTGCATGGGATCAAACCCCGCTACACGGGGACCTACAATGCTTACA
GAGTTATAGCCACCACAGAAAGCTTGTCAACACTTTGGAAAGGGACGACCCCTAATCTAATGAGAAATGT
CATCATCAATTGTACAGAGCTGGTAACATATGACCTCATGAAGGGGGCCCTTGTAAACAACAAAATACTG
GCAGATGACGTCCCCTGCCATTTACTGTCAGCTCTTGTTGCCGGGTTTTGCACCACACTCCTGGCCTCTC
CAGTGGATGTGGTAAAAACAAGATTCATCAACTCTCTGCCAGGACAGTACCCAAGCGTACCAAGCTGTGC
GATGTCCATGTACACCAAGGAAGGACCGACGGCCTTTTTCAAAGGGTTTGTGGCTTCTTTTCTGCGACTC
GGGTCCTGGAACGTCATCATGTTTGTGTGCTTTGAACAGCTGAAAAAAGAGCTGATGAAGTCCAGACAGA
CAGTGGATTGTACCACAGGTGGATCTGGTGGATCTGGTGGATCTATGGATTACAAGGATGACGATGACAA
GTAAGAATTCCCGTATACACCGGTGCCGGCGGATCCAGACCACCTCCCCTGCGAGCTAAGCTGGACAGCC
AATGACGGGTAAGAGAGTGACATTTTTCACTAACCTAAGACAGGAGGGCCGTCAGAGCTACTGCCTAATC
CAAAGACGGGTAAAAGTGATAAAAATGTATCACTCCAACCTAAGACAGGCGCAGCTTCCGAGGGATTTGA
GATCCAGACATGATAAGATACATTGATGAGTTTGGACAAACCAAAACTAGAATGCAGTGAAAAAAATGCC
TTATTTGTGAAATTTGTGATGCTATTGCCTTATTTGTAACCATTATAAGCTGCAATAAACAAGTTAAGTC
GATAAACTGGATCTCTGCTGTCCCTGTAATAAACCCGAAAATTTTGAATTTTTGTAATTTGTTTTTGTAA
TTCTTTAGTTTGTATGTCTGTTGCTATTATGTCTACTATTCTTTCCCCTGCACTGTACCCCCCAATCCCC
CCTTTTCTTTTAAAGGCGATACCGTCGAGATCCGTTCACTAATCGAATGGATCTGTCTCTGTCTCTCTCT
CCACCTTCTTCTTCTATTCCTTCGGGCCTGTCGGGTCCCCTCGGGGTTGGGAGGTGGGTCTGAAACGATA
ATGGTGAATATCCCTGCCTAACTCTATTCACTATAGAAAGTACAGCAAAAACTATTCTTAAACCTACCAA
GCCTCCTACTATCATTATGAATAATTTTATATACCACAGCCAATTTGTTATGTTAAACCAATTCCACAAA
CTTGCCCATTTATCTAATTCCAATAATTCTTGTTCATTCTTTTCTTGCTGGTTTTGCGATTCTTCAATTA
AGGAGTGTATTAAGCTTGTGTAATTGTTAATTTCTCTGTCCCACTCCATCCAGGTCGTGTGATTCCAAAT
CTGTTCCAGAGATTTATTACTCCAACTAGCATTCCAAGGCACAGCAGTGGTGCAAATGAGTTTTCCAGAG
CAACCCCAAATCCCCAGGAGCTGTTGATCCTTTAGGTATCTTTCCACAGCCAGGATTCTTGCCTGGAGCT
GCTTGATGCCCCAGACTGTGAGTTGCAACAGATGCTGTTGCGCCTCAATAGCCCTCAGCAAATTGTTCTG
CTGCTGCACTATACCAGACAATAATTGTCTGGCCTGTACCGTCAGCGTCATTGACGCTGCGCCCATAGTG
CTTCCTGCTGCTCCCAAGAACCCAAGGAACAAAGCTCCTATTCCCACTGCTCTTTTTTCTCTCTGCACCA
CTCTTCTCTTTGCCTTGGTGGGTGCTACTCCTAATGGTTCAATTTTTACTACTTTATATTTATATAATTC
ACTTCTCCAATTGTCCCTCATATCTCCTCCTCCAGGTCTGAAGATCAGCGGCCGGCCGCTTGCTGTGCGG
TGGTCTTACTTTTGTTTTGCTCTTCCTCTATCTTGTCTAAAGCTTCCTTGGTGTCTTTTATCTCTATCCT
TTGATGCACACAATAGAGGGTTGCTACTGTATTATATAATGATCTAAGTTCTTCTGATCCTGTCTGAAGG
GATGGTTGTAGCTGTCCCAGTATTTGTCTACAGCCTTCTGATGTTTCTAACAGGCCAGGATTAACTGCGA
ATCGTTCTAGCTCCCTGCTTGCCCATACTATATGTTTTAATTTATATTTTTTCTTTCCCCCTGGCCTTAA
CCGAATTTTTTCCCATCGCGATCTAATTCTCCCCCGCTTAATACTGACGCTCTCGCACCCATCTCTCTCC
TTCTAGCCTCCGCTAGTCAAAATTTTTGGCGTACTCACCAGTCGCCGCCCCTCGCCTCTTGCCGTGCGCG
CTTCAGCAAGCCGAGTCCTGCGTCGAGAGAGCTCCTCTGGTTTCCCTTTCGCTTTCAAGTCCCTGTTCGG
GCGCCACTGCTAGAGATTTTCCACACTGACTAAAAGGGTCTGAGGGATCTCTAGTTACCAGAGTCACACA
ACAGACGGGCACACACTACTTGAAGCACTCAAGGCAAGCTTTATTGAGGCTTAAGCAGTGGGTTCCCTAG
TTAGCCAGAGAGCTCCCAGGCTCAGATCTGGTCTAACCAGAGAGACCCAGTACAGGCAAAAAGCAGCTGC
TTATATGCAGGATCTGAGGGCTCGCCACTCCCCAGTCCCGCCCAGGCCACGCCTCCCTGGAAAGTCCCCA
GCGGAAAGTCCCTTGTAGCAAGCTCGATATCAGCAGTTCTTGAAGTACTCCGGATGCAGCTCTCGGGCCA
CGTGATGAAATGCTAGGCGGCTGTCAAACCTCCACTCTAACACTTCTCTCTCCGGGTCATCCATCCCATG
CAGGCTCACAGGGTGTAACAAGCTGGTGTTCTCTCCTTTATTGGCCTCTTCTACCTTATCTGGCTCAACT
GGTACTAGCTTGTAGCACCATCCAAAGGTCAGTGGATATCTGACCCCTGGCCCTGGTGTGTAGTTCTGCT
AATCAGGGAAGTAGCCTTGTGTGTGGTAGATCCACAGATCAAGGATATCTTGTCTTCTTTGGGAGTGAAT
TAGCCCTTCCAACTACTAAGTTTGTAGTACATATTTAACAAATACAATTTCTTTAAAATGAAAATAATTC
AGAGGAATCACAGGTTTAGAGTAAATGAAACCACAGGTAATTGGCAGTGGTAATAGGGTATGGGGTGGGA
AGTTTGGGATGATTTTGGTTAGCTTGAGTTATCCAGTTGATCCAGACATGATAAGATACATTGATGAGTT
TGGACAAACCACAACTAGAATGCAGTGAAAAAAATGCTTTATTTGTGAAATTTGTGATGCTATTGCTTTA
TTTGTAACCATTATAAGCTGCAATAAACAAGTTGATCTCCCGATCCGTCGACGTCAGGTGGCACTTTTCG
GGGAAATGTGCGCGGAACCCCTATTTGTTTATTTTTCTAAATACATTCAAATATGTATCCGCTCATGAGA
CAATAACCCTGATAAATGCTTCAATAATATTGAAAAAGGAAGAGTATGAGTATTCAACATTTCCGTGTCG
CCCTTATTCCCTTTTTTGCGGCATTTTGCCTTCCTGTTTTTGCTCACCCAGAAACGCTGGTGAAAGTAAA
AGATGCTGAAGATCAGTTGGGTGCACGAGTGGGTTACATCGAACTGGATCTCAACAGCGGTAAGATCCTT
GAGAGTTTTCGCCCCGAAGAACGTTTTCCAATGATGAGCACTTTTAAAGTTCTGCTATGTGGCGCGGTAT
TATCCCGTATTGACGCCGGGCAAGAGCAACTCGGTCGCCGCATACACTATTCTCAGAATGACTTGGTTGA
GTACTCACCAGTCACAGAAAAGCATCTTACGGATGGCATGACAGTAAGAGAATTATGCAGTGCTGCCATA
ACCATGAGTGATAACACTGCGGCCAACTTACTTCTGACAACGATCGGAGGACCGAAGGAGCTAACCGCTT
TTTTGCACAACATGGGGGATCATGTAACTCGCCTTGATCGTTGGGAACCGGAGCTGAATGAAGCCATACC
AAACGACGAGCGTGACACCACGATGCCTGTAGCAATGGCAACAACGTTGCGCAAACTATTAACTGGCGAA
CTACTTACTCTAGCTTCCCGGCAACAATTAATAGACTGGATGGAGGCGGATAAAGTTGCAGGACCACTTC
TGCGCTCGGCCCTTCCGGCTGGCTGGTTTATTGCTGATAAATCTGGAGCCGGTGAGCGTGGGTCTCGCGG
TATCATTGCAGCACTGGGGCCAGATGGTAAGCCCTCCCGTATCGTAGTTATCTACACGACGGGGAGTCAG
GCAACTATGGATGAACGAAATAGACAGATCGCTGAGATAGGTGCCTCACTGATTAAGCATTGGTAACTGT
CAGACCAAGTTTACTCATATATACTTTAGATTGATTTAAAACTTCATTTTTAATTTAAAAGGATCTAGGT
GAAGATCCTTTTTGATAATCTCATGACCAAAATCCCTTAACGTGAGTTTTCGTTCCACTGAGCGTCAGAC
CCCGTAGAAAAGATCAAAGGATCTTC
Features (pLannotate 1.2.2; 26 found; start..end, strand, type, name):
      1..589     +  rep_origin     ori: high-copy-number ColE1/pMB1/pBR322/pUC origin of replication
    772..864     +  CDS            lacI (fragment): lac repressor; lacI; The lac repressor binds to the lac operator to inhibit transcription in E. coli. This inhibition can be relieved by adding lactose or isopropyl-β-D-thiogalactopyranoside (IPTG).
    877..898     +  protein_bind   CAP binding site: CAP binding activates transcription in the presence of cAMP. E. coli catabolite activator protein
    913..943     +  promoter       lac promoter: promoter for the E. coli lac operon
    951..967     +  protein_bind   lac operator: The lac repressor binds to the lac operator to inhibit transcription in E. coli. This inhibition can be relieved by adding lactose or isopropyl-β-D-thiogalactopyranoside (IPTG). lac repressor encoded by lacI
   1119..1376    -  LTR            5' LTR (truncated): truncated 5' long terminal repeat (LTR) from HIV-1
   1424..1942    -  CDS            nef (fragment): NEF_HV1BR - Experimental evidence at protein level: Swiss-Prot protein existence level 1. Extracellular Nef protein targets CD4(+) T-lymphocytes for apoptosis by interacting with CXCR4 surface receptors (PubMed:14990729). From Human immunodeficiency virus type 1 group M subtype B (isolate BRU/LAI) (HIV-1).
   1959..2547    -  misc_feature   WPRE: woodchuck hepatitis virus posttranscriptional regulatory element
   2561..3160    -  CDS            PuroR: puromycin N-acetyltransferase; pac from Streptomyces alboniger; confers resistance to puromycin
   3169..3498    -  promoter       SV40 promoter: SV40 enhancer and early promoter
   3509..4255    -  CDS            Tet-On® 3G: modified rtTA protein that binds tightly to promoters containing the tet operator in the presence of doxycycline
   4274..4784    -  promoter       hPGK promoter: human phosphoglycerate kinase 1 promoter
   4801..5168    +  promoter       TRE3GS promoter: 3rd-generation Tet-responsive promoter that can be activated by binding of Tet-On® 3G, modified to eliminate binding sites for endogenous mammalian transcription factors
   5187..6107    +  CDS            Ucp1: UCP1_MOUSE - Also known as Slc25a7 From Mus musculus (Mouse).
   6138..6161    +  CDS            FLAG: FLAG® epitope tag, followed by an enterokinase cleavage site
   6371..6505    -  polyA_signal   SV40 poly(A) signal: SV40 polyadenylation signal
   6549..6664    -  misc_feature   cPPT/CTS: central polypurine tract and central termination sequence of HIV-1 (lacking the first T)
   6679..6779    -  CDS            Rev (fragment): human immunodeficiency virus 1 (HIV-1) Rev protein; rev; enhances nuclear export of unspliced and incompletely spliced viral mRNAs
   7156..7389    -  misc_feature   RRE: The Rev response element (RRE) of HIV-1 allows for Rev-dependent mRNA export from the nucleus to the cytoplasm.
   7564..7902    -  CDS            HIV-1 gag (fragment): gag protein from human immunodeficiency virus 1; gag
   7886..8011    -  misc_feature   HIV-1 Ψ: packaging signal of human immunodeficiency virus type 1
   8058..8315    -  LTR            5' LTR (truncated): truncated 5' long terminal repeat (LTR) from HIV-1
   8363..8692    -  CDS            nef (fragment): NEF_HV1BR - Experimental evidence at protein level: Swiss-Prot protein existence level 1. Extracellular Nef protein targets CD4(+) T-lymphocytes for apoptosis by interacting with CXCR4 surface receptors (PubMed:14990729). From Human immunodeficiency virus type 1 group M subtype B (isolate BRU/LAI) (HIV-1).
   8859..8993    -  polyA_signal   SV40 poly(A) signal: SV40 polyadenylation signal
   9041..9145    +  promoter       AmpR promoter: bla
   9146..10006   +  CDS            AmpR: β-lactamase; bla; confers resistance to ampicillin, carbenicillin, and related antibiotics
