[The description below was written by a language model from this plasmid's Addgene catalogue record and pLannotate feature annotations shown in this document.]
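Description:
pLVX-TetOne-Puro-UCP1-Flag is an HIV-1-based lentiviral vector of about 10.2 kb, built on the all-in-one doxycycline-inducible pLVX-TetOn-Puro backbone, for inducible expression of mouse uncoupling protein 1 (Ucp1) with a C-terminal FLAG tag in human cell lines. It is propagated in E. coli through a high-copy ColE1/pUC-type origin with ampicillin selection (AmpR, β-lactamase). Residual lac promoter/operator sequences from the cloning backbone are also annotated. The viral region is flanked by two LTRs (both called as truncated 5' LTRs by the automated annotation, each adjacent to nef-derived sequence). It contains the Ψ packaging signal with a gag fragment, the Rev response element for nuclear export of the genomic RNA, the cPPT/CTS, and a WPRE that enhances transcript stability and expression.

Within the provirus, two units are arranged back to back. In the same orientation as the viral genome, the human PGK promoter constitutively drives the Tet-On 3G transactivator, followed by an SV40 promoter driving puromycin N-acetyltransferase for selection of transduced cells. In the opposite orientation, the TRE3GS tetracycline-responsive promoter drives the Ucp1-FLAG coding sequence and terminates at an SV40 polyadenylation signal. Placing the inducible cassette antisense to the viral transcript lets it carry its own poly(A) signal without truncating the packaged genome. When doxycycline is added, Tet-On 3G binds TRE3GS and switches on UCP1, a mitochondrial inner-membrane proton carrier that dissipates the proton gradient. According to the associated publication title, the construct serves as a genetically encoded tool for manipulating mitochondrial membrane potential, and the FLAG tag allows detection of the protein.
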