Addgene plasmid #234983: pLVX-TetOne-Puro-UCP1-Flag
Purpose: Expresses UCP1 with C-terminal Flag tag in human cell lines
Depositing lab: Denis Titov. Depositing organization: University of California, Berkeley. Publication: Genetically encoded tool for manipulation of DeltaPsim identifies its role as the driver of ISR induced by ATP synthase dysfunction. Choe M, Ekvik AE, Stalnaker G, Shin HR, Titov DV. Cell Chem Biol. 2025 Apr 17;32(4):620-630.e6. doi: 10.1016/j.chembiol.2025.03.007. PubMed 40250406.
Backbone
  Vector backbone: pLVX-TetOn-Puro
  Backbone size w/o insert (bp): 9198
  Total vector size (bp): 10176
  Vector type: Mammalian Expression, Lentiviral
  Selectable markers: Puromycin
Growth in bacteria
  Bacterial resistance: Ampicillin, 100 μg/mL
  Growth temperature: 37°C
  Growth strain: NEB Stable
  Copy number: High Copy
Gene/Insert
  Gene/Insert name: UCP1 (alt name: Uncoupling Protein 1)
  Species: M. musculus (mouse)
  Insert size (bp): 978
  GenBank ID: NM_009463.3
  Entrez Gene: Ucp1 (a.k.a. Slc25a7, Ucp)
  Tag / fusion protein: Flag (C terminal on insert)
  Cloning method: Gibson Cloning
  Sequencing primers: 5′ N/A
Terms and licenses: Academic/Nonprofit Terms; Industry Terms: Not Available to Industry
How to cite: pLVX-TetOne-Puro-UCP1-Flag was a gift from Denis Titov (Addgene plasmid # 234983 ; http://n2t.net/addgene:234983 ; RRID:Addgene_234983)
